>Addgene plasmid #100097 | ECFP-TevS-YPET | addgene full sequence | sequence record 198274 | Addgene NGS Result
GACATTGATTATTGACTAGTTATTAATAGTAATCAATTACGGGGTCATTAGTTCATAGCCCATATATGGA
GTTCCGCGTTACATAACTTACGGTAAATGGCCCGCCTGGCTGACCGCCCAACGACCCCCGCCCATTGACG
TCAATAATGACGTATGTTCCCATAGTAACGCCAATAGGGACTTTCCATTGACGTCAATGGGTGGAGTATT
TACGGTAAACTGCCCACTTGGCAGTACATCAAGTGTATCATATGCCAAGTACGCCCCCTATTGACGTCAA
TGACGGTAAATGGCCCGCCTGGCATTATGCCCAGTACATGACCTTATGGGACTTTCCTACTTGGCAGTAC
ATCTACGTATTAGTCATCGCTATTACCATGGTGATGCGGTTTTGGCAGTACATCAATGGGCGTGGATAGC
GGTTTGACTCACGGGGATTTCCAAGTCTCCACCCCATTGACGTCAATGGGAGTTTGTTTTGGCACCAAAA
TCAACGGGACTTTCCAAAATGTCGTAACAACTCCGCCCCATTGACGCAAATGGGCGGTAGGCGTGTACGG
TGGGAGGTCTATATAAGCAGAGCTCTCTGGCTAACTAGAGAACCCACTGCTTACTGGCTTATCGAAATTA
ATACGACTCACTATAGGGAGACCCAAGCTGGCTAGTTAAGCTTGGTACCGAGCTCGGATCTCCACCATGG
GAGGCTCCCTCGAGGGAGGCTCCGGATCCGTGAGCAAGGGCGAGGAGCTGTTCACCGGGGTGGTGCCCAT
CCTGGTCGAGCTGGACGGCGACGTAAACGGCCACAAGTTCAGCGTGTCCGGCGAGGGCGAGGGCGATGCC
ACCTACGGCAAGCTGACCCTGAAGTTCATCTGCACCACCGGCAAGCTGCCCGTGCCCTGGCCCACCCTCG
TGACCACCCTGACCTGGGGCGTGCAGTGCTTCAGCCGCTACCCCGACCACATGAAGCAGCACGACTTCTT
CAAGTCCGCCATGCCCGAAGGCTACGTCCAGGAGCGCACCATCTTCTTCAAGGACGACGGCAACTACAAG
ACCCGCGCCGAGGTGAAGTTCGAGGGCGACACCCTGGTGAACCGCATCGAGCTGAAGGGCATCGACTTCA
AGGAGGACGGCAACATCCTGGGGCACAAGCTGGAGTACAACTACATCAGCCACAACGTCTATATCACCGC
CGACAAGCAGAAGAACGGCATCAAGGCCAACTTCAAGATCCGCCACAACATCGAGGACGGCAGCGTGCAG
CTCGCCGACCACTACCAGCAGAACACCCCCATCGGCGACGGCCCCGTGCTGCTGCCCGACAACCACTACC
TGAGCACCCAGTCCGCCCTGAGCAAAGACCCCAACGAGAAGCGCGATCACATGGTCCTGCTGGAGTTCGT
GACCGCCGCCGGGATCACTCTCGGCATGGACGAACTGTACAAGGGGGGCTCCGGCTCCGAAAATCTCTAC
TTCCAGAGTGGCAGCGGAGGCTCCGTGAGCAAAGGCGAAGAGCTGTTCACCGGCGTGGTGCCCATCCTGG
TGGAGCTGGACGGCGACGTGAACGGCCACAAGTTCAGCGTGAGCGGCGAGGGCGAGGGCGACGCCACCTA
CGGCAAGCTGACCCTGAAGCTGCTGTGCACCACCGGCAAGCTGCCCGTGCCCTGGCCCACCCTGGTGACC
ACCCTGGGCTACGGCGTGCAGTGCTTCGCCCGGTACCCCGACCACATGAAGCAGCACGACTTCTTCAAGA
GCGCCATGCCCGAGGGCTACGTGCAGGAGCGGACCATCTTCTTCAAGGACGACGGCAACTACAAGACCCG
GGCCGAGGTGAAGTTCGAGGGCGACACCCTGGTGAACCGGATCGAGCTGAAGGGCATCGACTTCAAGGAG
GACGGCAACATCCTGGGCCACAAGCTGGAGTACAACTACAACAGCCACAACGTGTACATCACCGCCGACA
AGCAGAAGAACGGCATCAAGGCCAACTTCAAGATCCGGCACAACATCGAGGACGGCGGCGTGCAGCTGGC
CGACCACTACCAGCAGAACACCCCCATCGGCGACGGCCCCGTGCTGCTGCCCGACAACCACTACCTGAGC
TACCAGAGCGCCCTGTTCAAGGACCCCAACGAGAAGCGGGACCACATGGTGCTGCTGGAGTTCCTGACCG
CCGCCGGCATCACCGAGGGCATGAACGAGCTCTATAAGGGTAAGCCTATCCCTAACCCTCTCCTCGGTCT
CGATTCTACGTAAACTAGAGGGCCCGCGGTTCGAACAAAAACTCATCTCAGAAGAGGATCTGAATATGCA
TACCGGTCATCATCACCATCACCATTGAGTTTAAACCCGCTGATCAGCCTCGACTGTGCCTTCTAGTTGC
CAGCCATCTGTTGTTTGCCCCTCCCCCGTGCCTTCCTTGACCCTGGAAGGTGCCACTCCCACTGTCCTTT
CCTAATAAAATGAGGAAATTGCATCGCATTGTCTGAGTAGGTGTCATTCTATTCTGGGGGGTGGGGTGGG
GCAGGACAGCAAGGGGGAGGATTGGGAAGACAATAGCAGGCATGCTGGGGATGCGGTGGGCTCTATGGCT
TCTGAGGCGGAAAGAACCAGCTGGGGCTCTAGGGGGTATCCCC
[124 nt withheld, positions 2634-2757]
C
[91 nt withheld, positions 2759-2849]
A
[49 nt withheld, positions 2851-2899]
CCTTTGACGTTGGAGTCCACGTTCTTT
[37 nt withheld, positions 2927-2963]
ACCCTATCTCGGTCTATTCTTTTGATTTATAAGGGATTTTGCCGATTTCGGCCTATTGGTTAAAAAATGA
GCTGATTTAACAAAAATTTAACGCGAATTAATTCTGTGGAATGTGTGTCAGTTAGGGTGTGGAAAGTCCC
CAGGCTCCCCAGCAGGCAGAAGTATGCAAAGCATGCATCTCAATTAGTCAGCAACCAGGTGTGGAAAGTC
CCCAGGCTCCCCAGCAGGCAGAAGTATGCAAAGCATGCATCTCAATTAGTCAGCAACCATAGTCCCGCCC
CTAACTCCGCCCATCCCGCCCCTAACTCCGCCCAGTTCCGCCCATTCTCCGCCCCATGGCTGACTAATTT
TTTTTATTTATGCAGAGGCCGAGGCCGCCTCTGCCTCTGAGCTATTCCAGAAGTAGTGAGGAGGCTTTTT
TGGAGGCCTAGGCTTTTGCAAAAAGCTCCCGGGAGCTTGTATATCCATTTTCGGATCTGATCAAGAGACA
GGATGAGGATCGTTTCGCATGATTGAACAAGATGGATTGCACGCAGGTTCTCCGGCCGCTTGGGTGGAGA
GGCTATTCGGCTATGACTGGGCACAACAGACAATCGGCTGCTCTGATGCCGCCGTGTTCCGGCTGTCAGC
GCAGGGGCGCCCGGTTCTTTTTGTCAAGACCGACCTGTCCGGTGCCCTGAATGAACTGCAGGACGAGGCA
GCGCGGCTATCGTGGCTGGCCACGACGGGCGTTCCTTGCGCAGCTGTGCTCGACGTTGTCACTGAAGCGG
GAAGGGACTGGCTGCTATTGGGCGAAGTGCCGGGGCAGGATCTCCTGTCATCTCACCTTGCTCCTGCCGA
GAAAGTATCCATCATGGCTGATGCAATGCGGCGGCTGCATACGCTTGATCCGGCTACCTGCCCATTCGAC
CACCAAGCGAAACATCGCATCGAGCGAGCACGTACTCGGATGGAAGCCGGTCTTGTCGATCAGGATGATC
TGGACGAAGAGCATCAGGGGCTCGCGCCAGCCGAACTGTTCGCCAGGCTCAAGGCGCGCATGCCCGACGG
CGAGGATCTCGTCGTGACCCATGGCGATGCCTGCTTGCCGAATATCATGGTGGAAAATGGCCGCTTTTCT
GGATTCATCGACTGTGGCCGGCTGGGTGTGGCGGACCGCTATCAGGACATAGCGTTGGCTACCCGTGATA
TTGCTGAAGAGCTTGGCGGCGAATGGGCTGACCGCTTCCTCGTGCTTTACGGTATCGCCGCTCCCGATTC
GCAGCGCATCGCCTTCTATCGCCTTCTTGACGAGTTCTTCTGAGCGGGACTCTGGGGTTCGCGAAATGAC
CGACCAAGCGACGCCCAACCTGCCATCACGAGATTTCGATTCCACCGCCGCCTTCTATGAAAGGTTGGGC
TTCGGAATCGTTTTCCGGGACGCCGGCTGGATGATCCTCCAGCGCGGGGATCTCATGCTGGAGTTCTTCG
CCCACCCCAACTTGTTTATTGCAGCTTATAATGGTTACAAATAAAGCAATAGCATCACAAATTTCACAAA
TAAAGCATTTTTTTCACTGCATTCTAGTTGTGGTTTGTCCAAACTCATCAATGTATCTTATCATGTCTGT
ATACCGTCGACCTCTAGCTAGAGCTTGGCGTAATCATGGTCATAGCTGTTTCCTGTGTGAAATTGTTATC
CGCTCACAATTCCACACAACATACGAGCCGGAAGCATAAAGTGTAAAGCCTGGGGTGCCTAATGAGTGAG
CTAACTCACATTAATTGCGTTGCGCTCACTGCCCGCTTTCCAGTCGGGAAACCTGTCGTGCCAGCTGCAT
TAATGAATCGGCCAACGCGCGGGGAGAGGCGGTTTGCGTATTGGGCGCTCTTCCGCTTCCTCGCTCACTG
ACTCGCTGCGCTCGGTCGTTCGGCTGCGGCGAGCGGTATCAGCTCACTCAAAGGCGGTAATACGGTTATC
CACAGAATCAGGGGATAACGCAGGAAAGAACATGTGAGCAAAAGGCCAGCAAAAGGCCAGGAACCGTAAA
AAGGCCGCGTTGCTGGCGTTTTTCCATAGGCTCCGCCCCCCTGACGAGCATCACAAAAATCGACGCTCAA
GTCAGAGGTGGCGAAACCCGACAGGACTATAAAGATACCAGGCGTTTCCCCCTGGAAGCTCCCTCGTGCG
CTCTCCTGTTCCGACCCTGCCGCTTACCGGATACCTGTCCGCCTTTCTCCCTTCGGGAAGCGTGGCGCTT
TCTCATAGCTCACGCTGTAGGTATCTCAGTTCGGTGTAGGTCGTTCGCTCCAAGCTGGGCTGTGTGCACG
AACCCCCCGTTCAGCCCGACCGCTGCGCCTTATCCGGTAACTATCGTCTTGAGTCCAACCCGGTAAGACA
CGACTTATCGCCACTGGCAGCAGCCACTGGTAACAGGATTAGCAGAGCGAGGTATGTAGGCGGTGCTACA
GAGTTCTTGAAGTGGTGGCCTAACTACGGCTACACTAGAAGAACAGTATTTGGTATCTGCGCTCTGCTGA
AGCCAGTTACCTTCGGAAAAAGAGTTGGTAGCTCTTGATCCGGCAAACAAACCACCGCTGGTAGCGGTGG
TTTTTTTGTTTGCAAGCAGCAGATTACGCGCAGAAAAAAAGGATCTCAAGAAGATCCTTTGATCTTTTCT
ACGGGGTCTGACGCTCAGTGGAACGAAAACTCACGTTAAGGGATTTTGGTCATGAGATTATCAAAAAGGA
TCTTCACCTAGATCCTTTTAAATTAAAAATGAAGTTTTAAATCAATCTAAAGTATATATGAGTAAACTTG
GTCTGACAGTTACCAATGCTTAATCAGTGAGGCACCTATCTCAGCGATCTGTCTATTTCGTTCATCCATA
GTTGCCTGACTCCCCGTCGTGTAGATAACTACGATACGGGAGGGCTTACCATCTGGCCCCAGTGCTGCAA
TGATACCGCGAGACCCACGCTCACCGGCTCCAGATTTATCAGCAATAAACCAGCCAGCCGGAAGGGCCGA
GCGCAGAAGTGGTCCTGCAACTTTATCCGCCTCCATCCAGTCTATTAATTGTTGCCGGGAAGCTAGAGTA
AGTAGTTCGCCAGTTAATAGTTTGCGCAACGTTGTTGCCATTGCTACAGGCATCGTGGTGTCACGCTCGT
CGTTTGGTATGGCTTCATTCAGCTCCGGTTCCCAACGATCAAGGCGAGTTACATGATCCCCCATGTTGTG
CAAAAAAGCGGTTAGCTCCTTCGGTCCTCCGATCGTTGTCAGAAGTAAGTTGGCCGCAGTGTTATCACTC
ATGGTTATGGCAGCACTGCATAATTCTCTTACTGTCATGCCATCCGTAAGATGCTTTTCTGTGACTGGTG
AGTACTCAACCAAGTCATTCTGAGAATAGTGTATGCGGCGACCGAGTTGCTCTTGCCCGGCGTCAATACG
GGATAATACCGCGCCACATAGCAGAACTTTAAAAGTGCTCATCATTGGAAAACGTTCTTCGGGGCGAAAA
CTCTCAAGGATCTTACCGCTGTTGAGATCCAGTTCGATGTAACCCACTCGTGCACCCAACTGATCTTCAG
CATCTTTTACTTTCACCAGCGTTTCTGGGTGAGCAAAAACAGGAAGGCAAAATGCCGCAAAAAAGGGAAT
AAGGGCGACACGGAAATGTTGAATACTCATACTCTTCCTTTTTCAATATTATTGAAGCATTTATCAGGGT
TATTGTCTCATGAGCGGATACATATTTGAATGTATTTAGAAAAATAAACAAATAGGGGTTCCGCGCACAT
TTCCCCGAAAAGTGCCACCTGACGTCGACGGATCGGGAGATCTCCCGATCCCCTATGGTGCACTCTCAGT
ACAATCTGCTCTGATGCCGCATAGTTAAGCCAGTATCTGCTCCCTGCTTGTGTGTTGGAGGTCGCTGAGT
AGTGCGCGAGCAAAATTTAAGCTACAACAAGGCAAGGCTTGACCGACAATTGCATGAAGAATCTGCTTAG
GGTTAGGCGTTTTGCGCTGCTTCGCGATGTACGGGCCAGATATACGCGTT
Features (pLannotate 1.2.2; 22 found; start..end, strand, type, name):
      1..380     +  enhancer       CMV enhancer: human cytomegalovirus immediate early enhancer
    381..584     +  promoter       CMV promoter: human cytomegalovirus (CMV) immediate early promoter
    580..613     +  LTR            5' LTR (truncated) (fragment): truncated 5' long terminal repeat (LTR) from HIV-1
    629..647     +  promoter       T7 promoter: promoter for bacteriophage T7 RNA polymerase
    730..1443    +  CDS            ECFP: ECFP is a basic (constitutively fluorescent) cyan fluorescent protein published in 1996, derived from Aequorea victoria. It has low acid sensitivity.
   1495..2208    +  CDS            YPet: YPet is a basic (constitutively fluorescent) yellow fluorescent protein published in 2005, derived from Aequorea victoria. It has moderate acid sensitivity.
   2209..2250    +  CDS            V5 tag: epitope tag from simian virus 5
   2364..2588    +  polyA_signal   bGH poly(A) signal: bovine growth hormone polyadenylation signal
   2592..2613    +  promoter       SV40 promoter (fragment): SV40 enhancer and early promoter
   2634..3062    +  rep_origin     f1 ori (sequence partly withheld): f1 bacteriophage origin of replication; arrow indicates direction of (+) strand synthesis
   3076..3405    +  promoter       SV40 promoter: SV40 enhancer and early promoter
   3472..4263    +  CDS            neo: KKA2_KLEPN - Also known as kan, nptII. Experimental evidence at protein level: Swiss-Prot protein existence level 1. Resistance to kanamycin, neomycin, paromomycin, ribostamycin, butirosin and gentamicin B. From Klebsiella pneumoniae.
   4289..4447    +  CDS            ble (fragment): BLE_KLEPN - Experimental evidence at protein level: Swiss-Prot protein existence level 1. Binding protein with a strong affinity to the bleomycin family of antibiotics. Binds to CL990; an antimitotic-antibiotic compound. From Klebsiella pneumoniae.
   4442..4563    +  polyA_signal   SV40 poly(A) signal: SV40 polyadenylation signal
   4636..4652    -  protein_bind   lac operator: The lac repressor binds to the lac operator to inhibit transcription in E. coli. This inhibition can be relieved by adding lactose or isopropyl-β-D-thiogalactopyranoside (IPTG). lac repressor encoded by lacI
   4660..4690    -  promoter       lac promoter: promoter for the E. coli lac operon
   4705..4726    -  protein_bind   CAP binding site: CAP binding activates transcription in the presence of cAMP. E. coli catabolite activator protein
   4739..4831    -  CDS            lacI (fragment): lac repressor; lacI; The lac repressor binds to the lac operator to inhibit transcription in E. coli. This inhibition can be relieved by adding lactose or isopropyl-β-D-thiogalactopyranoside (IPTG).
   5014..5602    -  rep_origin     ori: high-copy-number ColE1/pMB1/pBR322/pUC origin of replication
   5773..6633    -  CDS            AmpR: β-lactamase; bla; confers resistance to ampicillin, carbenicillin, and related antibiotics
   6634..6738    -  promoter       AmpR promoter: bla
   6797..6849    -  misc_feature   bom (fragment): basis of mobility region from pBR322
