[The description below was written by a language model from this plasmid's Addgene catalogue record and pLannotate feature annotations shown in this document.]
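Description:
ECFP-TevS-YPET is a mammalian expression plasmid of about 7 kb built on the pcDNA3.1 backbone. It encodes a synthetic, genetically encoded FRET reporter for TEV protease activity. In bacteria it is maintained at high copy through a ColE1/pUC-type origin and selected with ampicillin via the β-lactamase gene. An f1 origin is also present. For mammalian cells, an SV40 early promoter drives a neomycin phosphotransferase cassette ending in an SV40 polyadenylation signal, so stable transfectants can be selected with G418. The annotation also reports several short fragment matches (HIV-1 LTR, ble, lacI, bom and lac promoter/operator elements). These look like backbone remnants or partial homologies rather than functional parts of the design.

The payload is transcribed from the CMV immediate early enhancer and promoter and terminated by the bovine growth hormone polyadenylation signal. A T7 promoter lies just upstream of the coding region. The open reading frame fuses the cyan donor ECFP to the yellow acceptor YPet, followed by a C-terminal V5 epitope tag for immunodetection. A short unannotated gap of roughly 50 nucleotides separates the two fluorescent proteins. From the construct name and stated purpose, this linker carries the TEV protease recognition site (TevS), although the feature table does not label it.

In the intact fusion, the two fluorophores are held close enough for energy transfer from ECFP to YPet. Cleavage by TEV separates them, which should reduce FRET and so provide an optical readout of protease activity. The associated work concerns an engineered small-molecule-activated protease, which suggests the reporter was used to monitor such activity in cells.
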