Addgene plasmid #100097: ECFP-TevS-YPET
Purpose: FRET-based ECFP-YPET reporter that is cleaved by TEV
Depositing lab: Jim Wells. Publication: Activation of specific apoptotic caspases with an engineered small-molecule-activated protease. Gray DC, Mahrus S, Wells JA. Cell. 2010 Aug 20;142(4):637-46. doi: 10.1016/j.cell.2010.07.014. PubMed 20723762.
Backbone
  Vector backbone: pcDNA3.1
  Vector type: Mammalian Expression
  Selectable markers: Neomycin (select with G418)
Growth in bacteria
  Bacterial resistance: Ampicillin, 100 μg/mL
  Growth temperature: 37°C
  Growth strain: DH5alpha
  Copy number: High Copy
Gene/Insert
  Gene/Insert name: ECFP-TevS-YPET
  Species: Synthetic
  Promoter: CMV
  Tag / fusion protein: V5 (C terminal on insert)
  Cloning method: Unknown
Terms and licenses: Academic/Nonprofit Terms; Industry Terms: Not Available to Industry
How to cite: ECFP-TevS-YPET was a gift from Jim Wells (Addgene plasmid # 100097 ; http://n2t.net/addgene:100097 ; RRID:Addgene_100097)
